>Addgene plasmid #218295 | pQLL-Tc1-8B_DR w/o spacer | addgene full sequence | sequence record 443393 | Addgene NGS Result
TCGTGCACCCAACTGATCTTCAGCATCTTTTACTTTCACCAGCGTTTCTGGGTGAGCAAAAACAGGAAGG
CAAAATGCCGCAAAAAAGGGAATAAGGGCGACACGGAAATGTTGAATACTCATTTTAGCTTCCTTAGCTC
CTGAAAATCTCGATAACTCAAAAAATACGCCCGGTAGTGATCTTATTTCATTATGGTGAAAGTTGGAACC
TCTTACGTGCCGATCAAGTCAAAAGCCTCCGGTCGGAGGCTTTTGACTTTCTGCTATGGAGGTCAGGTAT
GATTTAAATGGTCAGTAACGACCGAGCGCAGCGAGTCAGTGAGCGAGGAAGCGGCACACAGGAAACAGCT
ATGACCGTCTCGGTTGGCAGTGACTCCGTCTCTGGGCCCTACAGCGGGGAAAATAAGTATTTGACACATC
AGCATTTTTATCAGTAAGGGGATTTCTAAGTGGGCTACTGACACAAAATTCCTACCAGATGTAGCCATCA
AGCCAAATATTGAATTCATACAAAGAAATCAGAACATTTAAGTATACAAGTTGAGTCATAATAAATAAAG
TGAAATGACACAGGGAATAAGTATTGAACACACTTTACCTCGAGGGCGCGCCTCAGAAGCCATAGAGCCC
ACCGCATCCCCAGCATGCCTGCTATTGTCTTCCCAATCCTCCCCCTTGCTGTCCTGCCCCACCCCACCCC
CCAGAATAGAATGACACCTACTCAGACAATGCGATGCAATTTCCTCATTTTATTAGGAAAGGACAGTGGG
AGTGGCACCTTCCAGGGTCAAGGAAGGCACGGGGGAGGGGCAAACAACAGATGGCTGGCAACTAGAAGGC
ACAGTCGAGGCTGATCAGCGAGCTTAATTAATTACTTGTACAGCTCGTCCATGCCGAGAGTGATCCCGGC
GGCGGTCACGAACTCCAGCAGGACCATGTGATCGCGCTTCTCGTTGGGGTCTTTGCTCAGGGCGGACTGG
GTGCTCAGGTAGTGGTTGTCGGGCAGCAGCACGGGGCCGTCGCCGATGGGGGTGTTCTGCTGGTAGTGGT
CGGCGAGCTGCACGCTGCCGTCCTCGATGTTGTGGCGGATCTTGAAGTTCACCTTGATGCCGTTCTTCTG
CTTGTCGGCCATGATATAGACGTTGTGGCTGTTGTAGTTGTACTCCAGCTTGTGCCCCAGGATGTTGCCG
TCCTCCTTGAAGTCGATGCCCTTCAGCTCGATGCGGTTCACCAGGGTGTCGCCCTCGAACTTCACCTCGG
CGCGGGTCTTGTAGTTGCCGTCGTCCTTGAAGAAGATGGTGCGCTCCTGGACGTAGCCTTCGGGCATGGC
GGACTTGAAGAAGTCGTGCTGCTTCATGTGGTCGGGGTAGCGGCTGAAGCACTGCACGCCGTAGGTCAGG
GTGGTCACGAGGGTGGGCCAGGGCACGGGCAGCTTGCCGGTGGTGCAGATGAACTTCAGGGTCAGCTTGC
CGTAGGTGGCATCGCCCTCGCCCTCGCCGGACACGCTGAACTTGTGGCCGTTTACGTCGCCGTCCAGCTC
GACCAGGATGGGCACCACCCCGGTGAACAGCTCCTCGCCCTTGCTCACCATTGGCCCGGGATTCTCTTCG
ACATCCCCTGCTTGTTTCAACAGGGAGAAGTTAGTGGCATCGATGGCACCGGGCTTGCGGGTCATGCACC
AGGTGCGCGGTCCTTCGGGCACCTCGACGTCGGCGGTGACGGTGAAGCCGAGCCGCTCGTAGAAGGGGAG
GTTGCGGGGCGCGGAGGTCTCCAGGAAGGCGGGCACCCCGGCGCGCTCGGCCGCCTCCACTCCGGGGAGC
ACGACGGCGCTGCCCAGACCCTTGCCCTGGTGGTCGGGCGAGACGCCGACGGTGGCCAGGAACCACGCGG
GCTCCTTGGGCCGGTGCGGCGCCAGGAGGCCTTCCATCTGTTGCTGCGCGGCCAGCCGGGAACCGCTCAA
CTCGGCCATGCGCGGGCCGATCTCGGCGAACACCGCCCCCGCTTCGACGCTCTCCGGCGTGGTCCAGACC
GCCACCGCGGCGCCGTCGTCCGCGACCCACACCTTGCCGATGTCGAGCCCGACGCGCGTGAGGAAGAGTT
CTTGCAGCTCGGTGACCCGCTCGATGTGGCGGTCCGGGTCGACGGTGTGGCGCGTGGCGGGGTAGTCGGC
GAACGCGGCGGCGAGGGTGCGTACGGCCCGGGGGACGTCGTCGCGGGTGGCGAGGCGCACCGTGGGCTTG
TACTCGGTCCCCATGGTGGCGTTGGCTGCAGGTCGAAAGGCCCGGAGATGAGGAAGAGGAGAACAGCGCG
GCAGACGTGCGCTTTTGAAGCGTGCAGAATGCCGGGCCTCCGGAGGACCTTCGGGCGCCCGCCCCGCCCC
TGAGCCCGCCCCTGAGCCCGCCCCCGGACCCACCCCTTCCCAGCCTCTGAGCCCAGAAAGCGAAGGAGCA
AAGCTGCTATTGGCCGCTGCCCCAAAGGCCTACCCGCTTCCATTGCTCAGCGGTGCTGTCCATCTGCACG
AGACTAGTGAGACGTGCTACTTCCATTTGTCACGTCCTGCACGACGCGAGCTGCGGGGCGGGGGGGAACT
TCCTGACTAGGGGAGGAGTAGAAGGTGGCGCGAAGGGGCCACCAAAGAACGGAGCCGGTTGGCGCCTACC
GGTGGATGTGGAATGTGTGCGAGGCCAGAGGCCACTTGTGTAGCGCCAAGTGCCCAGCGGGGCTGCTAAA
GCGCATGCTCCAGACTGCCTTGGGAAAAGCGCCTCCCCTACCCGGTAGAATTGCTAGCGTGTTCAATACT
TATTCCCTGTGTCATTTCACTTTATTTATTATGACTCAACTTGTATACTTAAATGTTCTGATTTCTTTGT
ATGAATTCAATATTTGGCTTGATGGCTACATCTGGTAGGAATTTTGTGTCAGTAGCCCACTTAGAAATCC
CCTTACTGATAAAAATGCTGATGTGTCAAATACTTATTTTCCCCGCTGTACATATGAGAGACGCAAGACA
CTGCGGATCGAGACGCATTGCGTGGTTCGACTGGCCGTCGTTTTACAACGAAAGGGCCTCGTGATACGCC
TATTGACTCCAGCGTAACTGGACTGCAATCAACTCACTGGCTCACCTTCACGGGTGGGCCTTTCTTCGGT
AGAAAATCAAAGGATCTTCTTGAGATCCTTTTTTTCTGCGCGTAATCTGCTGCTTGCAAACAAAAAAACC
ACCGCTACCAGCGGTGGTTTGTTTGCCGGATCAAGAGCTACCAACTCTTTTTCCGAGGTAACTGGCTTCA
GCAGAGCGCAGATACCAAATACTGTTCTTCTAGTGTAGCCGTAGTTAGGCCACCACTTCAAGAACTCTGT
AGCACCGCCTACATACCTCGCTCTGCTAATCCTGTTACCAGTGGCTGCTGCCAGTGGCGATAAGTCGTGT
CTTACCGGGTTGGACTCAAGACGATAGTTACCGGATAAGGCGCAGCGGTCGGGCTGAACGGGGGGTTCGT
GCACACAGCCCAGCTTGGAGCGAACGACCTACACCGAACTGAGATACCTACAGCGTGAGCTATGAGAAAG
CGCCACGCTTCCCGAAGGGAGAAAGGCGGACAGGTATCCGGTAAGCGGCAGGGTCGGAACAGGAGAGCGC
ACGAGGGAGCTTCCAGGGGGAAACGCCTGGTATCTTTATAGTCCTGTCGGGTTTCGCCACCTCTGACTTG
AGCATCGATTTTTGTGATGCTCGTCAGGGGGGCGGAGCCTATGGAAAAACGCCAGCAACGCAGAAAGGCC
CACCCGAAGGTGAGCCAGGTGATTACATTTGGGCCCTCATCAGAGGTTTTCACCGTCATCACCGAAACGC
GCGAGGCAGCTGCGGTAAAGCTCATCAGCGTGGTCGTGAAGCGATTCACAGATGTCTGCCTGTTCATCCG
CGTCCAGCTCGTTGAGTTTCTCCAGAAGCGTTAATGTCTGGCTTCTGATAAAGCGGGCCATGTTAAGGGC
GGTTTTTTCCTGTTTGGTCACTTACCAATGCTTAATCAGTGAGGCACCTATCTCAGCGATCTGTCTATTT
CGTTCATCCATAGTTGCCTGACTCCCCGTCGTGTAGATAACTACGATGCGGGAGGGCTTACCATCTGGCC
CCAGTGCTGCAATGATACCGCGGGACCCACGCTCACCGGCTCCAGATTTATCAGCAATAAACCAGCCAGC
CGGGAGGGCCGAGCGCAGAAGTGATCCTGCAACTTTATCCGCCTCCATCCAGTCTATTAATTGTTGCCGG
GAAGCTAGAGTAAGTAGTTCGCCAGTTAATAGTTTGCGCAACGTTGTTGCCATTGCTACAGGCATCGTGG
TGTCACGCTCGTCGTTTGGTATGGCTTCATTCAGCTCCGGTTCCCAACGATCAAGGCGAGTTACATGATC
CCCCATGTTGTGCAAAAAAGCGGTTAGCTCCTTCGGTCCTCCGATCGTTGCCAGAAGTAAGTTGGCCGCA
GTGTTATCACTCATGGTTATGGCAGCACTGCATAATTCTCTTACTGTCATGCCATCCGTGAGATGCTTTT
CTGTGACTGGTGAGTACTCAACCAAGTCATTCTGAGAATAGTGTATGCGGCGACCGAGTTGCTCTTGCCC
GGCGTCAATACGGGATAATACCGCGCCACATAGCAGAACTTTAAAAGTGCTCATCATTGGAAAACGTTCT
TCGGGGCGTAAACTCTCAAGGATCTTACCGCTGTTGAGATCCAGTTCGATGTAACCCAC
Features (pLannotate 1.2.2; 13 found; start..end, strand, type, name):
    124..226     -  promoter       cat promoter: promoter of the E. coli cat gene encoding chloramphenicol acetyltransferase
    227..258     -  terminator     tonB terminator: bidirectional E. coli tonB-P14 transcription terminator
    297..334     +  rep_origin     RSF ori (fragment): Plasmids containing the RSF 1030 origin of replication can be propagated in E. coli cells that contain additional plasmids with compatible origins.
    620..844     -  polyA_signal   bGH poly(A) signal: bovine growth hormone polyadenylation signal
    872..1591    -  CDS            EGFP: the original enhanced GFP (Yang et al., 1996) mammalian codon-optimized
   1655..2249    -  CDS            PuroR (fragment): puromycin N-acetyltransferase; pac from Streptomyces alboniger; confers resistance to puromycin
   2274..2773    -  promoter       PGK promoter: mouse phosphoglycerate kinase 1 promoter
   3040..3060    +  CDS            lacZα (fragment): LacZα fragment of β-galactosidase; lacZ fragment
   3119..3148    +  terminator     T3Te terminator: phage T3 early transcription terminator
   3170..3757    +  rep_origin     ori: high-copy-number ColE1/pMB1/pBR322/pUC origin of replication
   3769..3796    -  terminator     T7Te terminator: phage T7 early transcription terminator
   3820..4011    -  CDS            rop: Rop protein, which maintains plasmids at low copy number; rop
   4012..123     -  CDS            AmpR (across the origin): β-lactamase; bla; confers resistance to ampicillin, carbenicillin, and related antibiotics
