[The description below was written by a language model from this plasmid's Addgene catalogue record and pLannotate feature annotations shown in this document.]
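Description:
pQLL-Tc1-8B_DR w/o spacer is a 4,749-nt transposon donor plasmid built on the pQLL backbone and catalogued as a mammalian expression vector. Its stated insert is the synthetic terminal inverted repeats (TIRs) of the Tc1-8B_DR DNA transposon, and the "w/o spacer" designation marks it as the variant lacking a spacer. The record does not explain what that spacer is or where it would sit. The TIRs themselves are not picked up by the automated annotation, so their exact positions are not given. They presumably lie in the unannotated stretches on either side of the mammalian cassette.

That cassette runs on the reverse strand. A mouse PGK promoter drives a puromycin N-acetyltransferase coding sequence (annotated as a fragment), followed closely by EGFP and a bovine growth hormone polyadenylation signal. The short gap between the two reading frames suggests they are co-expressed from one transcript, but no linker or 2A element is annotated. In a donor of this design, a matching transposase supplied in trans would excise the TIR-flanked segment and integrate it into the host genome. Stable puromycin resistance and green fluorescence would then report transposition. No transposase gene is annotated on this plasmid.

For propagation in E. coli, the plasmid carries a ColE1/pUC-type origin together with rop, consistent with the low-copy listing, and ampicillin resistance from β-lactamase driven by a cat promoter. Several bacterial terminators (tonB, T3Te, T7Te) insulate the backbone modules, and small RSF ori and lacZα fragments appear to be cloning remnants. The associated work surveyed many DNA transposons for activity in human cells, and this plasmid serves as the donor for the Tc1-8B_DR element.
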