Addgene plasmid #218295: pQLL-Tc1-8B_DR w/o spacer
Purpose: Donor plasmid of Tc1-8B_DR Transposon without spacer
Depositing lab: Haoyi Wang. Depositing organization: Institute of Zoology, Chinese Academy of Sciences. Publication: Heterologous survey of 130 DNA transposons in human cells highlights their functional divergence and expands the genome engineering toolbox. Zhang T, Tan S, Tang N, Li Y, Zhang C, Sun J, Guo Y, Gao H, Cai Y, Sun W, Wang C, Fu L, Ma H, Wu Y, Hu X, Zhang X, Gee P, Yan W, Zhao Y, Chen Q, Guo B, Wang H, Zhang YE. Cell. 2024 Jul 11;187(14):3741-3760.e30. doi: 10.1016/j.cell.2024.05.007. Epub 2024 Jun 5. PubMed 38843831.
Backbone
  Vector backbone: pQLL
  Vector type: Mammalian Expression
Growth in bacteria
  Bacterial resistance: Ampicillin, 100 μg/mL
  Growth temperature: 37°C
  Growth strain: DH5alpha
  Copy number: Low Copy
Gene/Insert
  Gene/Insert name: TIRs of Tc1-8B_DR Transposon
  Species: Synthetic
  Cloning method: Restriction Enzyme; 5′ cloning site Unknown (unknown if destroyed); 3′ cloning site Unknown (unknown if destroyed)
Terms and licenses: Academic/Nonprofit Terms; Industry Terms: Not Available to Industry
How to cite: pQLL-Tc1-8B_DR w/o spacer was a gift from Haoyi Wang (Addgene plasmid # 218295 ; http://n2t.net/addgene:218295 ; RRID:Addgene_218295)
